Addgene plasmid #182127: 3xNLS-NLP-cMyc-cMyc enAspCas12a
Purpose: pET21a protein expression vector for 3xNLS-NLP-cMyc-cMyc enAspCas12a in bacteria
Depositing lab: Scot Wolfe. Depositing organization: University of Massachusetts, Worcester. Publication: Optimization of Nuclear Localization Signal Composition Improves CRISPR-Cas12a Editing Rates in Human Primary Cells. Luk K, Liu P, Zeng J, Wang Y, Maitland SA, Idrizi F, Ponnienselvan K, Iyer S, Zhu LJ, Luban J, Bauer DE, Wolfe SA. GEN Biotechnol. 2022 Jun;1(3):271-284. doi: 10.1089/genbio.2022.0003. Epub 2022 Jun 14. PubMed 38405215.
Backbone
  Vector backbone: pET21a
  Backbone manufacturer: EMD Biosciences
  Backbone size w/o insert (bp): 5343
  Total vector size (bp): 9495
  Vector type: Bacterial Expression
Growth in bacteria
  Bacterial resistance: Ampicillin, 100 μg/mL
  Growth temperature: 37°C
  Growth strain: DH5alpha
  Copy number: High Copy
Gene/Insert
  Gene/Insert name: 3xNLS-NLP-cMyc-cMyc enAspCas12a (alt name: 3xNLS enAspCas12a)
  Species: Acidaminococcus
  Insert size (bp): 4152
  Promoter: T7
  Tag / fusion protein: 6xHis (C terminal on insert)
  Cloning method: Gibson Cloning
  Sequencing primers: 5′ T7; 3′ T7 Terminator
Terms and licenses: Academic/Nonprofit Terms; Industry Terms: Not Available to Industry
How to cite: 3xNLS-NLP-cMyc-cMyc enAspCas12a was a gift from Scot Wolfe (Addgene plasmid # 182127 ; http://n2t.net/addgene:182127 ; RRID:Addgene_182127)
