[The description below was written by a language model from this plasmid's Addgene catalogue record and pLannotate feature annotations shown in this document.]
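Description:
3xNLS-NLP-cMyc-cMyc enAspCas12a is a pET21a-based bacterial expression plasmid of about 9.5 kb for producing an engineered Acidaminococcus Cas12a (Cpf1) nuclease as recombinant protein in E. coli. The backbone carries a ColE1/pBR322-type origin together with the bom and rop elements, an f1 origin, and a β-lactamase gene for ampicillin selection. The catalogue lists it as high copy, although rop normally moderates copy number. Short tetracycline-resistance fragments and a predicted E. coli open reading frame in the feature table are backbone remnants, not functional parts.

Expression follows the standard pET arrangement. A T7 promoter with an adjacent lac operator and the T7 gene 10 ribosome binding site drives the roughly 4.2 kb insert, and a T7 terminator ends the transcript. A plasmid-borne lacI gene supplies repressor, so transcription is held off until induction with IPTG in a host that provides T7 RNA polymerase.

The annotated open reading frame consists of the AsCas12a coding sequence followed by a bipartite nucleoplasmin NLS, a 3xHA epitope block, and a C-terminal histidine tag for affinity purification, recorded as 6xHis. The construct name indicates three nuclear localization signals, one nucleoplasmin and two c-Myc. The c-Myc NLS copies are not individually annotated, and an unannotated stretch lies between the HA and His tags, so their exact placement cannot be read from the table. The "SET1 fragment" hit just upstream of the terminator is probably an annotation artefact of vector sequence. The "en" prefix suggests an enhanced-activity variant, but the record does not list its mutations.

The associated work concerns optimizing NLS composition to improve Cas12a editing in human primary cells, so the purified protein is presumably used for genome editing there, though the record does not state the delivery format.
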