Features (pLannotate 1.2.2; 21 found; start..end, strand, type, name):
    750..827     -  promoter       lacI promoter: lacI
    835..1114    -  CDS            TcR (fragment): tetracycline efflux protein; tet; confers resistance to tetracycline
   1136..1154    +  promoter       T7 promoter: promoter for bacteriophage T7 RNA polymerase
   1155..1179    +  protein_bind   lac operator: The lac repressor binds to the lac operator to inhibit transcription in E. coli. This inhibition can be relieved by adding lactose or isopropyl-β-D-thiogalactopyranoside (IPTG). lac repressor encoded by lacI
   1194..1216    +  RBS            RBS: efficient ribosome binding site from bacteriophage T7 gene 10 (Olins and Rangwala, 1989)
   1224..5144    +  CDS            AsCpf1: CRISPR-associated protein from Acidaminococcus sp. BV3L6 (Zetsche et al., 2015)
   5145..5192    +  CDS            nucleoplasmin NLS: bipartite nuclear localization signal from nucleoplasmin
   5199..5279    +  CDS            3xHA: three tandem HA epitope tags
   5358..5375    +  CDS            9xHis (fragment): 9xHis affinity tag
   5385..5434    +  CDS            SET1 (fragment): solubility-enhancement tag derived from T7 phage gene 10B
   5442..5489    +  terminator     T7 terminator: transcription terminator for bacteriophage T7 RNA polymerase
   5526..5954    +  rep_origin     f1 ori (sequence partly withheld): f1 bacteriophage origin of replication; arrow indicates direction of (+) strand synthesis
   6007..6111    +  promoter       AmpR promoter: bla
   6112..6972    +  CDS            AmpR: β-lactamase; bla; confers resistance to ampicillin, carbenicillin, and related antibiotics
   7143..7731    +  rep_origin     ori: high-copy-number ColE1/pMB1/pBR322/pUC origin of replication
   7917..8056    -  misc_feature   bom: basis of mobility region from pBR322
   8158..8349    -  CDS            rop: Rop protein, which maintains plasmids at low copy number; rop
   8366..8746    +  CDS            YPB1_ECOLX: Protein predicted: Swiss-Prot protein existence level 4. From Escherichia coli.
   8818..9109    -  CDS            TcR (fragment): tetracycline efflux protein; tet; confers resistance to tetracycline
   9124..9145    -  protein_bind   CAP binding site: CAP binding activates transcription in the presence of cAMP. E. coli catabolite activator protein
   9158..749     -  CDS            lacI (across the origin): lac repressor; lacI; The lac repressor binds to the lac operator to inhibit transcription in E. coli. This inhibition can be relieved by adding lactose or isopropyl-β-D-thiogalactopyranoside (IPTG).
>Addgene plasmid #182127 | 3xNLS-NLP-cMyc-cMyc enAspCas12a | addgene full sequence | sequence record 372773 | Addgene NGS Result
GCCATCTGATCGTTGGCAACCAGCATCGCAGTGGGAACGATGCCCTCATTCAGCATTTGCATGGTTTGTT
GAAAACCGGACATGGCACTCCAGTCGCCTTCCCGTTCCGCTATCGGCTGAATTTGATTGCGAGTGAGATA
TTTATGCCAGCCAGCCAGACGCAGACGCGCCGAGACAGAACTTAATGGGCCCGCTAACAGCGCGATTTGC
TGGTGACCCAATGCGACCAGATGCTCCACGCCCAGTCGCGTACCGTCTTCATGGGAGAAAATAATACTGT
TGATGGGTGTCTGGTCAGAGACATCAAGAAATAACGCCGGAACATTAGTGCAGGCAGCTTCCACAGCAAT
GGCATCCTGGTCATCCAGCGGATAGTTAATGATCAGCCCACTGACGCGTTGCGCGAGAAGATTGTGCACC
GCCGCTTTACAGGCTTCGACGCCGCTTCGTTCTACCATCGACACCACCACGCTGGCACCCAGTTGATCGG
CGCGAGATTTAATCGCCGCGACAATTTGCGACGGCGCGTGCAGGGCCAGACTGGAGGTGGCAACGCCAAT
CAGCAACGACTGTTTGCCCGCCAGTTGTTGTGCCACGCGGTTGGGAATGTAATTCAGCTCCGCCATCGCC
GCTTCCACTTTTTCCCGCGTTTTCGCAGAAACGTGGCTGGCCTGGTTCACCACGCGGGAAACGGTCTGAT
AAGAGACACCGGCATACTCTGCGACATCGTATAACGTTACTGGTTTCACATTCACCACCCTGAATTGACT
CTCTTCCGGGCGCTATCATGCCATACCGCGAAAGGTTTTGCGCCATTCGATGGTGTCCGGGATCTCGACG
CTCTCCCTTATGCGACTCCTGCATTAGGAAGCAGCCCAGTAGTAGGTTGAGGCCGTTGAGCACCGCCGCC
GCAAGGAATGGTGCATGCAAGGAGATGGCGCCCAACAGTCCCCCGGCCACGGGGCCTGCCACCATACCCA
CGCCGAAACAAGCGCTCATGAGCCCGAAGTGGCGAGCCCGATCTTCCCCATCGGTGATGTCGGCGATATA
GGCGCCAGCAACCGCACCTGTGGCGCCGGTGATGCCGGCCACGATGCGTCCGGCGTAGAGGATCGAGATC
TCGATCCCGCGAAATTAATACGACTCACTATAGGGGAATTGTGAGCGGATAACAATTCCCCTCTAGAAAT
AATTTTGTTTAACTTTAAGAAGGAGATATACATATGACACAGTTCGAGGGCTTTACCAACCTGTATCAGG
TGAGCAAGACACTGCGGTTTGAGCTGATCCCACAGGGCAAGACCCTGAAGCACATCCAGGAGCAGGGCTT
CATCGAGGAGGACAAGGCCCGCAATGATCACTACAAGGAGCTGAAGCCCATCATCGATCGGATCTACAAG
ACCTATGCCGACCAGTGCCTGCAGCTGGTGCAGCTGGATTGGGAGAACCTGAGCGCCGCCATCGACTCCT
ATAGAAAGGAGAAAACCGAGGAGACAAGGAACGCCCTGATCGAGGAGCAGGCCACATATCGCAATGCCAT
CCACGACTACTTCATCGGCCGGACAGACAACCTGACCGATGCCATCAATAAGAGACACGCCGAGATCTAC
AAGGGCCTGTTCAAGGCCGAGCTGTTTAATGGCAAGGTGCTGAAGCAGCTGGGCACCGTGACCACAACCG
AGCACGAGAACGCCCTGCTGCGGAGCTTCGACAAGTTTACAACCTACTTCTCCGGCTTTTATAGAAACAG
GAAGAACGTGTTCAGCGCCGAGGATATCAGCACAGCCATCCCACACCGCATCGTGCAGGACAACTTCCCC
AAGTTTAAGGAGAATTGTCACATCTTCACACGCCTGATCACCGCCGTGCCCAGCCTGCGGGAGCACTTTG
AGAACGTGAAGAAGGCCATCGGCATCTTCGTGAGCACCTCCATCGAGGAGGTGTTTTCCTTCCCTTTTTA
TAACCAGCTGCTGACACAGACCCAGATCGACCTGTATAACCAGCTGCTGGGAGGAATCTCTCGGGAGGCA
GGCACCGAGAAGATCAAGGGCCTGAACGAGGTGCTGAATCTGGCCATCCAGAAGAATGATGAGACAGCCC
ACATCATCGCCTCCCTGCCACACAGATTCATCCCCCTGTTTAAGCAGATCCTGTCCGATAGGAACACCCT
GTCTTTCATCCTGGAGGAGTTTAAGAGCGACGAGGAAGTGATCCAGTCCTTCTGCAAGTACAAGACACTG
CTGAGAAACGAGAACGTGCTGGAGACAGCCGAGGCCCTGTTTAACGAGCTGAACAGCATCGACCTGACAC
ACATCTTCATCAGCCACAAGAAGCTGGAGACAATCAGCAGCGCCCTGTGCGACCACTGGGATACACTGAG
GAATGCCCTGTATGAGCGGAGAATCTCCGAGCTGACAGGCAAGATCACCAAGTCTGCCAAGGAGAAGGTG
CAGCGCAGCCTGAAGCACGAGGATATCAACCTGCAGGAGATCATCTCTGCCGCAGGCAAGGAGCTGAGCG
AGGCCTTCAAGCAGAAAACCAGCGAGATCCTGTCCCACGCACACGCCGCCCTGGATCAGCCACTGCCTAC
AACCCTGAAGAAGCAGGAGGAGAAGGAGATCCTGAAGTCTCAGCTGGACAGCCTGCTGGGCCTGTACCAC
CTGCTGGACTGGTTTGCCGTGGATGAGTCCAACGAGGTGGACCCCGAGTTCTCTGCCCGGCTGACCGGCA
TCAAGCTGGAGATGGAGCCTTCTCTGAGCTTCTACAACAAGGCCAGAAATTATGCCACCAAGAAGCCCTA
CTCCGTGGAGAAGTTCAAGCTGAACTTTCAGATGCCTACACTGGCCAGAGGCTGGGACGTGAATAGAGAG
AAGAACAATGGCGCCATCCTGTTTGTGAAGAACGGCCTGTACTATCTGGGCATCATGCCAAAGCAGAAGG
GCAGGTATAAGGCCCTGAGCTTCGAGCCCACAGAGAAAACCAGCGAGGGCTTTGATAAGATGTACTATGA
CTACTTCCCTGATGCCGCCAAGATGATCCCAAAGTGCAGCACCCAGCTGAAGGCCGTGACAGCCCACTTT
CAGACCCACACAACCCCCATCCTGCTGTCCAACAATTTCATCGAGCCTCTGGAGATCACAAAGGAGATCT
ACGACCTGAACAATCCTGAGAAGGAGCCAAAGAAGTTTCAGACAGCCTACGCCAAGAAAACCGGCGACCA
GAAGGGCTACAGAGAGGCCCTGTGCAAGTGGATCGACTTCACAAGGGATTTTCTGTCCAAGTATACCAAG
ACAACCTCTATCGATCTGTCTAGCCTGCGGCCATCCTCTCAGTATAAGGACCTGGGCGAGTACTATGCCG
AGCTGAATCCCCTGCTGTACCACATCAGCTTCCAGAGAATCGCCGAGAAGGAGATCATGGATGCCGTGGA
GACAGGCAAGCTGTACCTGTTCCAGATCTATAACAAGGACTTTGCCAAGGGCCACCACGGCAAGCCTAAT
CTGCACACACTGTATTGGACCGGCCTGTTTTCTCCAGAGAACCTGGCCAAGACAAGCATCAAGCTGAATG
GCCAGGCCGAGCTGTTCTACCGCCCTAAGTCCAGGATGAAGAGGATGGCACACCGGCTGGGAGAGAAGAT
GCTGAACAAGAAGCTGAAGGATCAGAAAACCCCAATCCCCGACACCCTGTACCAGGAGCTGTACGACTAT
GTGAATCACAGACTGTCCCACGACCTGTCTGATGAGGCCAGGGCCCTGCTGCCCAACGTGATCACCAAGG
AGGTGTCTCACGAGATCATCAAGGATAGGCGCTTTACCAGCGACAAGTTCTTTTTCCACGTGCCTATCAC
ACTGAACTATCAGGCCGCCAATTCCCCATCTAAGTTCAACCAGAGGGTGAATGCCTACCTGAAGGAGCAC
CCCGAGACACCTATCATCGGCATCGATCGGGGCGAGAGAAACCTGATCTATATCACAGTGATCGACTCCA
CCGGCAAGATCCTGGAGCAGCGGAGCCTGAACACCATCCAGCAGTTTGATTACCAGAAGAAGCTGGACAA
CAGGGAGAAGGAGAGGGTGGCAGCAAGGCAGGCCTGGTCTGTGGTGGGCACAATCAAGGATCTGAAGCAG
GGCTATCTGAGCCAGGTCATCCACGAGATCGTGGACCTGATGATCCACTACCAGGCCGTGGTGGTGCTGG
AGAACCTGAATTTCGGCTTTAAGAGCAAGAGGACCGGCATCGCCGAGAAGGCCGTGTACCAGCAGTTCGA
GAAGATGCTGATCGATAAGCTGAATTGCCTGGTGCTGAAGGACTATCCAGCAGAGAAAGTGGGAGGCGTG
CTGAACCCATACCAGCTGACAGACCAGTTCACCTCCTTTGCCAAGATGGGCACCCAGTCTGGCTTCCTGT
TTTACGTGCCTGCCCCATATACATCTAAGATCGATCCCCTGACCGGCTTCGTGGACCCCTTCGTGTGGAA
AACCATCAAGAATCACGAGAGCCGCAAGCACTTCCTGGAGGGCTTCGACTTTCTGCACTACGACGTGAAA
ACCGGCGACTTCATCCTGCACTTTAAGATGAACAGAAATCTGTCCTTCCAGAGGGGCCTGCCCGGCTTTA
TGCCTGCATGGGATATCGTGTTCGAGAAGAACGAGACACAGTTTGACGCCAAGGGCACCCCTTTCATCGC
CGGCAAGAGAATCGTGCCAGTGATCGAGAATCACAGATTCACCGGCAGATACCGGGACCTGTATCCTGCC
AACGAGCTGATCGCCCTGCTGGAGGAGAAGGGCATCGTGTTCAGGGATGGCTCCAACATCCTGCCAAAGC
TGCTGGAGAATGACGATTCTCACGCCATCGACACGATGGTGGCCCTGATCCGCAGCGTGCTGCAGATGCG
GAACTCCAATGCCGCCACAGGCGAGGACTATATCAACAGCCCCGTGCGCGATCTGAATGGCGTGTGCTTC
GACTCCCGGTTTCAGAACCCAGAGTGGCCAATGGACGCCGATGCCAATGGCGCCTACCACATCGCCCTGA
AGGGCCAGCTGCTGCTGAATCACCTGAAGGAGAGCAAGGATCTGAAGCTGCAGAACGGCATCTCCAATCA
GGACTGGCTGGCCTACATCCAGGAGCTGCGCAACAAAAGGCCGGCGGCCACGAAAAAGGCCGGCCAGGCA
AAAAAGAAAAAGGGATCCTACCCATACGATGTTCCAGATTACGCTTATCCCTACGACGTGCCTGATTATG
CATACCCATATGATGTCCCCGACTATGCCCCGGCAGCTAAGAGGGTGAAACTGGATGGCGGTAGCGGCGG
AGGCCCCGCCGCCAAGCGCGTGAAGCTGGACCTCGAGCACCACCACCACCACCACTGAGATCCGGCTGCT
AACAAAGCCCGAAAGGAAGCTGAGTTGGCTGCTGCCACCGCTGAGCAATAACTAGCATAACCCCTTGGGG
CCTCTAAACGGGTCTTGAGGGGTTTTTTGCTGAAAGGAGGAACTATATCCGGATTGGCGAATGGG
[124 nt withheld, positions 5526-5649]
C
[91 nt withheld, positions 5651-5741]
A
[49 nt withheld, positions 5743-5791]
CCTTTGACGTTGGAGTCCACGTTCTTT
[37 nt withheld, positions 5819-5855]
ACCCTATCTCGGTCTATTCTTTTGATTTATAAGGGATTTTGCCGATTTCGGCCTATTGGTTAAAAAATGA
GCTGATTTAACAAAAATTTAACGCGAATTTTAACAAAATATTAACGCTTACAATTTAGGTGGCACTTTTC
GGGGAAATGTGCGCGGAACCCCTATTTGTTTATTTTTCTAAATACATTCAAATATGTATCCGCTCATGAG
ACAATAACCCTGATAAATGCTTCAATAATATTGAAAAAGGAAGAGTATGAGTATTCAACATTTCCGTGTC
GCCCTTATTCCCTTTTTTGCGGCATTTTGCCTTCCTGTTTTTGCTCACCCAGAAACGCTGGTGAAAGTAA
AAGATGCTGAAGATCAGTTGGGTGCACGAGTGGGTTACATCGAACTGGATCTCAACAGCGGTAAGATCCT
TGAGAGTTTTCGCCCCGAAGAACGTTTTCCAATGATGAGCACTTTTAAAGTTCTGCTATGTGGCGCGGTA
TTATCCCGTATTGACGCCGGGCAAGAGCAACTCGGTCGCCGCATACACTATTCTCAGAATGACTTGGTTG
AGTACTCACCAGTCACAGAAAAGCATCTTACGGATGGCATGACAGTAAGAGAATTATGCAGTGCTGCCAT
AACCATGAGTGATAACACTGCGGCCAACTTACTTCTGACAACGATCGGAGGACCGAAGGAGCTAACCGCT
TTTTTGCACAACATGGGGGATCATGTAACTCGCCTTGATCGTTGGGAACCGGAGCTGAATGAAGCCATAC
CAAACGACGAGCGTGACACCACGATGCCTGCAGCAATGGCAACAACGTTGCGCAAACTATTAACTGGCGA
ACTACTTACTCTAGCTTCCCGGCAACAATTAATAGACTGGATGGAGGCGGATAAAGTTGCAGGACCACTT
CTGCGCTCGGCCCTTCCGGCTGGCTGGTTTATTGCTGATAAATCTGGAGCCGGTGAGCGTGGGTCTCGCG
GTATCATTGCAGCACTGGGGCCAGATGGTAAGCCCTCCCGTATCGTAGTTATCTACACGACGGGGAGTCA
GGCAACTATGGATGAACGAAATAGACAGATCGCTGAGATAGGTGCCTCACTGATTAAGCATTGGTAACTG
TCAGACCAAGTTTACTCATATATACTTTAGATTGATTTAAAACTTCATTTTTAATTTAAAAGGATCTAGG
TGAAGATCCTTTTTGATAATCTCATGACCAAAATCCCTTAACGTGAGTTTTCGTTCCACTGAGCGTCAGA
CCCCGTAGAAAAGATCAAAGGATCTTCTTGAGATCCTTTTTTTCTGCGCGTAATCTGCTGCTTGCAAACA
AAAAAACCACCGCTACCAGCGGTGGTTTGTTTGCCGGATCAAGAGCTACCAACTCTTTTTCCGAAGGTAA
CTGGCTTCAGCAGAGCGCAGATACCAAATACTGTCCTTCTAGTGTAGCCGTAGTTAGGCCACCACTTCAA
GAACTCTGTAGCACCGCCTACATACCTCGCTCTGCTAATCCTGTTACCAGTGGCTGCTGCCAGTGGCGAT
AAGTCGTGTCTTACCGGGTTGGACTCAAGACGATAGTTACCGGATAAGGCGCAGCGGTCGGGCTGAACGG
GGGGTTCGTGCACACAGCCCAGCTTGGAGCGAACGACCTACACCGAACTGAGATACCTACAGCGTGAGCT
ATGAGAAAGCGCCACGCTTCCCGAAGGGAGAAAGGCGGACAGGTATCCGGTAAGCGGCAGGGTCGGAACA
GGAGAGCGCACGAGGGAGCTTCCAGGGGGAAACGCCTGGTATCTTTATAGTCCTGTCGGGTTTCGCCACC
TCTGACTTGAGCGTCGATTTTTGTGATGCTCGTCAGGGGGGCGGAGCCTATGGAAAAACGCCAGCAACGC
GGCCTTTTTACGGTTCCTGGCCTTTTGCTGGCCTTTTGCTCACATGTTCTTTCCTGCGTTATCCCCTGAT
TCTGTGGATAACCGTATTACCGCCTTTGAGTGAGCTGATACCGCTCGCCGCAGCCGAACGACCGAGCGCA
GCGAGTCAGTGAGCGAGGAAGCGGAAGAGCGCCTGATGCGGTATTTTCTCCTTACGCATCTGTGCGGTAT
TTCACACCGCAATGGTGCACTCTCAGTACAATCTGCTCTGATGCCGCATAGTTAAGCCAGTATACACTCC
GCTATCGCTACGTGACTGGGTCATGGCTGCGCCCCGACACCCGCCAACACCCGCTGACGCGCCCTGACGG
GCTTGTCTGCTCCCGGCATCCGCTTACAGACAAGCTGTGACCGTCTCCGGGAGCTGCATGTGTCAGAGGT
TTTCACCGTCATCACCGAAACGCGCGAGGCAGCTGCGGTAAAGCTCATCAGCGTGGTCGTGAAGCGATTC
ACAGATGTCTGCCTGTTCATCCGCGTCCAGCTCGTTGAGTTTCTCCAGAAGCGTTAATGTCTGGCTTCTG
ATAAAGCGGGCCATGTTAAGGGCGGTTTTTTCCTGTTTGGTCACTGATGCCTCCGTGTAAGGGGGATTTC
TGTTCATGGGGGTAATGATACCGATGAAACGAGAGAGGATGCTCACGATACGGGTTACTGATGATGAACA
TGCCCGGTTACTGGAACGTTGTGAGGGTAAACAACTGGCGGTATGGATGCGGCGGGACCAGAGAAAAATC
ACTCAGGGTCAATGCCAGCGCTTCGTTAATACAGATGTAGGTGTTCCACAGGGTAGCCAGCAGCATCCTG
CGATGCAGATCCGGAACATAATGGTGCAGGGCGCTGACTTCCGCGTTTCCAGACTTTACGAAACACGGAA
ACCGAAGACCATTCATGTTGTTGCTCAGGTCGCAGACGTTTTGCAGCAGCAGTCGCTTCACGTTCGCTCG
CGTATCGGTGATTCATTCTGCTAACCAGTAAGGCAACCCCGCCAGCCTAGCCGGGTCCTCAACGACAGGA
GCACGATCATGCGCACCCGTGGGGCCGCCATGCCGGCGATAATGGCCTGCTTCTCGCCGAAACGTTTGGT
GGCGGGACCAGTGACGAAGGCTTGAGCGAGGGCGTGCAAGATTCCGAATACCGCAAGCGACAGGCCGATC
ATCGTCGCGCTCCAGCGAAAGCGGTCCTCGCCGAAAATGACCCAGAGCGCTGCCGGCACCTGTCCTACGA
GTTGCATGATAAAGAAGACAGTCATAAGTGCGGCGACGATAGTCATGCCCCGCGCCCACCGGAAGGAGCT
GACTGGGTTGAAGGCTCTCAAGGGCATCGGTCGAGATCCCGGTGCCTAATGAGTGAGCTAACTTACATTA
ATTGCGTTGCGCTCACTGCCCGCTTTCCAGTCGGGAAACCTGTCGTGCCAGCTGCATTAATGAATCGGCC
AACGCGCGGGGAGAGGCGGTTTGCGTATTGGGCGCCAGGGTGGTTTTTCTTTTCACCAGTGAGACGGGCA
ACAGCTGATTGCCCTTCACCGCCTGGCCCTGAGAGAGTTGCAGCAAGCGGTCCACGCTGGTTTGCCCCAG
CAGGCGAAAATCCTGTTTGATGGTGGTTAACGGCGGGATATAACATGAGCTGTCTTCGGTATCGTCGTAT
CCCACTACCGAGATATCCGCACCAACGCGCAGCCCGGACTCGGTAATGGCGCGCATTGCGCCCAGC
